Addgene plasmid #202601: pJB158
Purpose: (Empty Backbone) RP4-based mobilizable plasmid for the IPTG inducible expression of inserts that can be introduced using BsaI-based Golden Gate cloning. Vector has two origins of replication.
Depositing lab: Athanasios Typas. Publication: TAC-TIC, a high-throughput genetics method to identify triggers or blockers of bacterial toxin-antitoxin systems. Bobonis J, Yang ALJ, Voogdt CGP, Typas A. Nat Protoc. 2024 May 9. doi: 10.1038/s41596-024-00988-y. PubMed 38724726.
Backbone
  Vector backbone: pFE604T
  Vector type: Bacterial Expression
  Selectable markers: Gentamicin
Growth in bacteria
  Bacterial resistance: Tetracycline, 10 μg/mL
  Growth temperature: 37°C
  Growth strain: EC100D pir+
  Growth instructions: Vector has R6K origin of replication for pir+ strains and F-plasmid origin of replication for pir- strains
  Copy number: Low Copy
Gene/Insert
  Cloning method: Restriction Enzyme
Terms and licenses: Academic/Nonprofit Terms; Industry Terms: Not Available to Industry
How to cite: pJB158 was a gift from Athanasios Typas (Addgene plasmid # 202601 ; http://n2t.net/addgene:202601 ; RRID:Addgene_202601)
