[The description below was written by a language model from this plasmid's Addgene catalogue record and pLannotate feature annotations shown in this document.]
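Description:
pJB158 is a 13.5 kb low-copy, mobilizable bacterial expression vector built on the pFE604T backbone and supplied as an empty backbone for BsaI-based Golden Gate cloning. It carries two replication systems. The R6K γ origin depends on the pi initiator protein and so functions only in pir+ hosts. The F-plasmid replicon comprises ori2/oriS, repE and incC, together with the sopA, sopB and sopC partitioning functions, and it supports stable low-copy maintenance in pir- strains. F-derived resD and the ccdA/ccdB toxin-antitoxin addiction module are also annotated next to the replicon, where they would be expected to aid multimer resolution and plasmid retention. Selection relies on the Tn10 tetR/tetA tetracycline efflux cassette and on a gentamicin acetyltransferase gene (aacC1) driven by a class 1 integron Pc promoter. The catalogue lists tetracycline as the bacterial resistance and gentamicin as an additional selectable marker.

An IncP (RP4-type) oriT with a traJ fragment allows conjugative transfer from donor strains that provide RP4 transfer functions, and a region matching the F-plasmid oriT is also annotated. The expression module consists of lacI under its own promoter, followed by a T5 promoter with an embedded lac operator and an additional symmetric lac operator, which gives tightly repressed, IPTG-inducible transcription. Downstream lies a superfolder GFP coding sequence, terminated by the rrnB T1, T7Te and lambda t0 terminators. The record does not say where the BsaI sites sit, so it is unclear whether sfGFP is a replaceable placeholder or is kept after cloning. The associated publication describes a high-throughput genetic method for identifying triggers or blockers of bacterial toxin-antitoxin systems, which fits use of the vector for conjugating inducible expression constructs into recipient strains.
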