Features (pLannotate 1.2.2; 30 found; start..end, strand, type, name):
     58..531     -  misc_feature   sopC: sopC; centromere-like partitioning region of the bacterial F plasmid
    607..1575    -  CDS            sopB: SOPB_ECOLI - Also known as B. Experimental evidence at protein level: Swiss-Prot protein existence level 1. Control of plasmid partitioning; required to recognize the cis-acting. Binds specifically with the DNA segment containing the sopC region. SopB is trans-acting. From Escherichia coli (strain K12).
   1575..2750    -  CDS            sopA: partitioning protein for the bacterial F plasmid; sopA
   3076..3326    -  misc_feature   incC: incC; incompatibility region of the bacterial F plasmid
   3329..4084    -  CDS            repE: replication initiation protein for the bacterial F plasmid; repE
   4175..4394    -  rep_origin     ori2: secondary origin of replication for the bacterial F plasmid; also known as oriS
   4861..5664    -  CDS            resD: REDF_ECOLI - Also known as D. Protein inferred from homology: Swiss-Prot protein existence level 3. Acts as a repressor of transcription and as a site-specific resolvase that cleaves at the RfsF site. From Escherichia coli (strain K12).
   5668..5970    -  CDS            ccdB: CCDB_ECOLI - Also known as G, letB, letD. Experimental evidence at protein level: Swiss-Prot protein existence level 1. Toxic component of a type II toxin-antitoxin (TA) system, functioning in plasmid maintainence. Responsible for the post- segregational killing (PSK) of plasmid-free cells, also referred to as a plasmid addiction system. Half-life of over 2 hours. Cell killing by CcdB is accompanied by filamentation, defects in chromosome and plasmid segregation, defects in cell division, formation of anucleate cells, decreased DNA synthesis and plasmid loss. Interferes with the activity of DN
   5975..6190    -  CDS            ccdA: CCDA_ECO57 - Also known as H, letA. Experimental evidence at protein level: Swiss-Prot protein existence level 1. Antitoxin component of a type II toxin-antitoxin (TA) system which inhibits the post-segregational killing (PSK) of plasmid-free cells, also referred to as a plasmid addiction system. Binds to and blocks the activity of CcdB; will also remove bound CcdB protein from the CcdB-GyrA complex by forming a CcdA-CcdB complex, a process termed rejuvenation. Functions as a transcriptional corepressor for the ccdAB operon, repression also requires CcdB (By similarity). From Escherichia coli
   6222..6297    -  intron         PDK intron (fragment): pdk; modified pyruvate orthophosphate dikinase intron from Flaveria trinervia 3.0
   6407..6452    -  CDS            traJ (fragment): oriT-recognizing protein; traJ
   6485..6594    -  oriT           oriT: incP origin of transfer
   6765..6842    +  promoter       lacI promoter: lacI
   6843..7925    +  CDS            lacI: lac repressor; lacI; The lac repressor binds to the lac operator to inhibit transcription in E. coli. This inhibition can be relieved by adding lactose or isopropyl-β-D-thiogalactopyranoside (IPTG).
   7962..8005    +  promoter       T5 promoter: bacteriophage T5 promoter for E. coli RNA polymerase, with embedded lac operator
   8012..8031    +  protein_bind   lac operator (symmetric): The lac repressor binds to the lac operator to inhibit transcription in E. coli. This inhibition can be relieved by adding lactose or isopropyl-β-D-thiogalactopyranoside (IPTG). The symmetric lac operator was optimized for tight binding of lac repressor. lac repressor encoded by lacI
   8250..8963    +  CDS            superfolder GFP: GFP variant that folds robustly even when fused to poorly folded proteins (Pédelacq et al., 2006)
   8975..9046    +  terminator     rrnB T1 terminator: transcription terminator T1 from the E. coli rrnB gene
   9062..9089    +  terminator     T7Te terminator: phage T7 early transcription terminator
   9172..9266    +  terminator     lambda t0 terminator: transcription terminator from phage lambda
   9303..9342    +  CDS            rop (fragment): Rop protein, which maintains plasmids at low copy number; rop
   9444..9484    +  misc_feature   bom (fragment): basis of mobility region from pBR322
   9603..9631    +  promoter       Pc promoter: intI1 (promoter lies within the coding sequence); class 1 integron promoter
   9801..10334   +  CDS            GmR: gentamycin acetyltransferase; aacC1; confers resistance to gentamycin
  10402..10682   +  oriT           oriT: origin of transfer for the bacterial F plasmid (Frost et al., 1994)
  10707..11061   -  rep_origin     R6K γ ori: γ replication origin from E. coli plasmid R6K; requires the R6K initiator protein pi for replication
  11178..11801   -  CDS            TetR: tetracycline repressor TetR; tetR from transposon Tn10; TetR binds to the tetracycline operator tetO to inhibit transcription. This inhibition can be relieved by adding tetracycline or doxycycline.
  11820..11875   +  promoter       tetR/tetA promoters: tetR; overlapping promoters for bacterial tetR and tetA
  11883..13085   +  CDS            tetA: TCR2_ECOLX - Experimental evidence at protein level: Swiss-Prot protein existence level 1. Resistance to tetracycline by an active tetracycline efflux. This is an energy-dependent process that decreases the accumulation of the antibiotic in whole cells. This protein functions as a metal- tetracycline/H(+) antiporter. From Escherichia coli.
  13184..13450   -  CDS            yuaZ: YUAZ_ECOLI - Also known as yfcA. Protein predicted: Swiss-Prot protein existence level 4. From Escherichia coli (strain K12).
>Addgene plasmid #202601 | pJB158 | addgene full sequence | sequence record 412308 | Addgene NGS Result
AATACTTGCCCTTGACAGGCATTGATGGAATCGTAGTCTCACGCTGATAGTCTGATCGACAATACAAGTG
GGACCGTGGTCCCAGACCGATAATCAGACCGACAACACGAGTGGGATCGTGGTCCCAGACTAATAATCAG
ACCGACGATACGAGTGGGACCGTGGTCCCAGACTAATAATCAGACCGACGATACGAGTGGGACCGTGGTT
CCAGACTAATAATCAGACCGACGATACGAGTGGGACCGTGGTCCCAGACTAATAATCAGACCGACGATAC
GAGTGGGACCATGGTCCCAGACTAATAATCAGACCGACGATACGAGTGGGACCGTGGTCCCAGTCTGATT
ATCAGACCGACGATACGAGTGGGACCGTGGTCCCAGACTAATAATCAGACCGACGATACGAGTGGGACCG
TGGTCCCAGACTAATAATCAGACCGACGATACGAGTGGGACCGTGGTCCCAGTCTGATTATCAGACCGAC
GATACAAGTGGAACAGTGGGCCCAGAGAGAATATTCAGGCCAGTTATGCTTTCTGGCCTGTAACAAAGGA
CATTAAGTAAAGACAGATAAACGTAGACTAAAACGTGGTCGCATCAGGGTGCTGGCTTTTCAAGTTCCTT
AAGAATGGCCTCAATTTTCTCTATACACTCAGTTGGAACACGTGACCTGTCCAGGTTAAGCACCATTTTA
TCGCCCTTATACAATACTGTCGCTCCAGGAGCAAACTGATGTCGTGAGCTTAAACTAGTTCTTGATGCAG
ATGACGTTTTAAGCACAGAAGTTAAAAGAGTGATAACTTCTTCAGCTTCAAATATCACCCCAGCTTTTTT
CTGCTCATGAAGGTTAGATGCCTGCTGCTTAAGTAATTCCTCTTTATCTGTAAAGGCTTTTTGAAGTGCA
TCACCTGACCGGGCAGATAGTTCACCGGGGTGAGAAAAAAGAGCAACAACTGATTTAGGCAATTTGGCGG
TGTTGATACAGCGGGTAATAATCTTACGTGAAATATTTTCCGCATCAGCCAGCGCAGAAATATTTCCAGC
AAATTCATTCTGCAATCGGCTTGCATAACGCTGACCACGTTCATAAGCACTTGTTGGGCGATAATCGTTA
CCCAATCTGGATAATGCAGCCATCTGCTCATCATCCAGCTCGCCAACCAGAACACGATAATCACTTTCGG
TAAGTGCAGCAGCTTTACGACGGCGACTCCCATCGGCAATTTCTATGACACCAGATACTCTTCGACCGAA
CGCCGGTGTCTGTTGACCAGTCAGTAGAAAAGAAGGGATGAGATCATCCAGTGCGTCCTCAGTAAGCAGC
TCCTGGTCACGTTCATTACCTGACCATACCCGAGAGGTCTTCTCAACACTATCACCCCGGAGCACTTCAA
GAGTAAACTTCACATCCCGACCACATACAGGCAAAGTAATGGCATTACCGCGAGCCATTACTCCTACGCG
CGCAATTAACGAATCCACCATCGGGGCAGCTGGTGTCGATAACGAAGTATCTTCAACCGGTTGAGTATTG
AGCGTATGTTTTGGAATAACAGGCGCACGCTTCATTATCTAATCTCCCAGCGTGGTTTAATCAGACGATC
GAAAATTTCATTGCAGACAGGTTCCCAAATAGAAAGAGCATTTCTCCAGGCACCAGTTGAAGAGCGTTGA
TCAATGGCCTGTTCAAAAACAGTTCTCATCCGGATCTGACCTTTACCAACTTCATCCGTTTCACGTACAA
CATTTTTTAGAACCATGCTTCCCCAGGCATCCCGAATTTGCTCCTCCATCCACGGGGACTGAGAGCCATT
ACTATTGCTGTATTTGGTAAGCAAAATACGTACATCAGGCTCGAACCCTTTAAGATCAACGTTCTTGAGC
AGATCACGAAGCATATCGAAAAACTGCAGTGCGGAGGTGTAGTCAAACAACTCAGCAGGCGTGGGAACAA
TCAGCACATCAGCAGCACATACGACATTAATCGTGCCGATACCCAGGTTAGGCGCGCTGTCAATAACTAT
GACATCATAGTCATGAGCAACAGTTTCAATGGCCAGTCGGAGCATCAGGTGTGGATCGGTGGGCAGTTTA
CCTTCATCAAATTTGCCCATTAACTCAGTTTCAATACGGTGCAGAGCCAGACAGGAAGGAATAATGTCAA
GCCCCGGCCAGCAAGTGGGCTTTATTGCATAAGTGACATCGTCCTTTTCCCCAAGATAGAAAGGCAGGAG
AGTGTCTTCTGCATGAATATGAAGATCTGGTACCCATCCGTGATACATTGAGGCTGTTCCCTGGGGGTCG
TTACCTTCCACGAGCAAAACACGTAGCCCCTTCAGAGCCAGATCCTGAGCAAGATGAACAGAAACTGAGG
TTTTGTAAACGCCACCTTTATGGGCAGCAACCCCGATCACCGGTGGAAATACGTCTTCAGCACGTCGCAA
TCGCGTACCAAACACATCACGCATATGATTAATTTGTTCAATTGTATAACCAACACGTTGCTCAACCCGT
CCTCGAATTTCCATATCCGGGTGCGGTAGTCGCCCTGCTTTCTCGGCATCTCTGATAGCCTGAGAAGAAA
CCCCAACTAAATCCGCTGCTTCACCTATTCTCCAGCGCCGGGTTATTTTCCTCGCTTCCGGGCTGTCATC
ATTAAACTGTGCAATGGCGATAGCCTTCGTCATTTCATGACCAGCGTTTATGCACTGGTTAAGTGTTTCC
ATGAGTTTCATTCTGAACATCCTTTAATCATTGCTTTGCGTTTTTTTATTAAATCTTGCAATTTACTGCA
AAGCAACAACAAAATCGCAAAGTCATCAAAAAACCGCAAAGTTGTTTAAAATAAGAGCAACACTACAAAA
GGAGATAAGAAGAGCACATACCTCAGTCACTTATTATCACTAGCGCTCGCCGCAGCCGTGTAACCGAGCA
TAGCGAGCGAACTGGCGAGGAAGCAAAGAAGAACTGTTCTGTCAGATAGCTCTTACGCTCAGCGCAAGAA
GAAATATCCACCGTGGGAAAAACTCCAGGTAGAGGTACACACGCGGATAGCCAATTCAGAGTAATAAACT
GTGATAATCAACCCTCATCAATGATGACGAACTAACCCCCGATATCAGGTCACATGACGAAGGGAAAGAG
AAGGAAATCAACTGTGACAAACTGCCCTCAAATTTGGCTTCCTTAAAAATTACAGTTCAAAAAGTATGAG
AAAATCCATGCAGGCTGAAGGAAACAGCAAAACTGTGACAAATTACCCTCAGTAGGTCAGAACAAATGTG
ACGAACCACCCTCAAATCTGTGACAGATAACCCTCAGACTATCCTGTCGTCATGGAAGTGATATCGCGGA
AGGAAAATACGATATGAGTCGTCTGGCGGCCTTTCTTTTTCTCAATGTATGAGAGGCGCATTGGAGTTCT
GCTGTTGATCTCATTAACACAGACCTGCAGGAAGCGGCGGCGGAAGTCAGGCATACGCTGGTAACTTTGA
GGCAGCTGGTAACGCTCTATGATCCAGTCGATTTTCAGAGAGACGATGCCTGAGCCATCCGGCTTACGAT
ACTGACACAGGGATTCGTATAAACGCATGGCATACGGATTGGTGATTTCTTTTGTTTCACTAAGCCGAAA
CTGCGTAAACCGGTTCTGTAACCCGATAAAGAAGGGAATGAGATATGGGTTGATATGTACACTGTAAAGC
CCTCTGGATGGACTGTGCGCACGTTTGATAAACCAAGGAAAAGATTCATAGCCTTTTTCATCGCCGGCAT
CCTCTTCAGGGCGATAAAAAACCACTTCCTTCCCCGCGAAACTCTTCAATGCCTGCCGTATATCCTTACT
GGCTTCCGCAGAGGTCAATCCGAATATTTCAGCATATTTAGCAACATGGATCTCGCAGATACCGTCATGT
TCCTGTAGGGTGCCATCAGATTTTCTGATCTGGTCAACGAACAGATACAGCATACGTTTTTGATCCCGGG
AGAGACTATATGCCGCCTCAGTGAGGTCGTTTGACTGGACGATTCGCGGGCTATTTTTACGTTTCTTGTG
ATTGATAACCGCTGTTTCCGCCATGACAGATCCATGTGAAGTGTGACAAGTTTTTAGATTGTCACACTAA
ATAAAAAAGAGTCAATAAGCAGGGATAACTTTGTGAAAAAACAGCTTCTTCTGAGGGCAATTTGTCACAG
GGTTAAGGGCAATTTGTCACAGACAGGACTGTCATTTGAGGGTGATTTGTCACACTGAAAGGGCAATTTG
TCACAACACCTTCTCTAGAACCAGCATGGATAAAGGCCTACAAGGCGCTCTAAAAAAGAAGATCTAAAAA
CTATAAAAAAAATAATTATAAAAATATCCCCGTGGATAAGTGGATAACCCCAAGGGAAGTTTTTTCAGGC
ATCGTGTGTAAGCAGAATATATAAGTGCTGTTCCCTGGTGCTTCCTCGCTCACTCGAGGGCTTCGCCCTG
TCGCTCGACTGCGGCGAGCACTACTGGCTGTAAAAGGACAGACCACATCATGGTTCTGTGTTCATTAGGT
TGTTCTGTCCATTGCTGACATAATCCGCTCCACTTCAACGTAACACCGCACGAAGATTTCTATTGTTCCT
GAAGGCATATTCAAATCGTTTTCGTTACCGCTTGCAGGCATCATGACAGAACACTACTTCCTATAAACGC
TACACAGGCTCCTGAGATTAATAATGCGGATCTCTACGATAATGGGAGATTTTCCCGACTGTTTCGTTCG
CTTCTCAGTGGATAACAGCCAGCTTCTCTGTTTAACAGACAAAAACAGCATATCCACTCAGTTCCACATT
TCCATATAAAGGCCAAGGCATTTATTCTCAGGATAATTGTTTCAGCATCGCAACCGCATCAGACTCCGGC
ATCGCAAACTGCACCCGGTGCCGGGCAGCCACATCCAGCGCAAAAACCTTCGTGTAGACTTCCGTTGAAC
TGATGGACTTATGTCCCATCAGGCTTTGCAGAACTTTCAGCGGTATACCGGCATACAGCATGTGCATCGC
ATAGGAATGGCGGAACGTATGTGGTGTGACCGGAACAGAGAACGTCACACCGTCAGCAGCAGCGGCGGCA
ACCGCCTCCCCAATCCAGGTCCTGACCGTTCTGTCCGTCACTTCCCAGATCCGCGCTTTCTCTGTCCTTC
CTGTGCGACGGTTACGCCGCTCCATGGGTATTTTCAGTGTTGCCACCATCGTCTGCAGCTGGCTGACGTA
CCAGGAGTCAGAGAGCGGAACCAGCCGGTGAGTCTGCTGACCGGCGGGCATTCTCCCCGCCGTCCTGGCA
GCTTTTTCGGTCCGTTGTTTCAGGGTCGCAAGCTGCACAAACGGATACGGAGGCGCAAGCGAAAAATCCC
CCCGCGTCAGCGCCAGTGCTTCATTAATGCGTGCTCCGGTGTTCCACAGTGTGGCCAGCAGCATCTTGCG
GTGCAGATCCGGGACGTAATGGAGCAGGGCACTCACTTCCGGAGCCAGCAGATATTTTGGCAGTTCATCA
TGGACCATCGACATCTGGCGAAGTGCCAGAGCTGCCGGATAATCAATGGCAACAGGCAGCGATGCAGGCT
GCCCGGCAGAATACACTGCCGGTACCATGACTGCAGACTGGCTGTGTATAACGGAGCCTGACATTTATAT
TCCCCAGAACATCAGGTTAATGGCGTTTTTGATGTCATTTTCGCGGTGGCTGAGATCAGCCACTTCTTCC
CCGATAACGGACACCGGCACACTGGCCATATCGGTGGTCATCATGCGCCAGCTTTCATCCCCGATATGCA
CCACCGGGTAAAGTTCACGGGAGACTTTATCTGACAGCAGACGTGCACTGGCCAGGGGGATCACCATCCG
TCGCCCGGGCGTGTCAATAATATCACTCTGTACATCCACAAACAGACGATAACGGCTCTCTCTTTTATAG
GTGTAAACCTTAAACTGCATTTCACCAGTCCCTGTTCTCGTCAGCAAAAGAGCCGTTCATTTCAATAAAC
CGGGCGACCTCAGCCATCCCTTCCTGATTTTCCGCTTTCCAGCGTTCGGCACGCAGACGACGGGCTTCAT
TCTGCATGGTTGTGCTTACCAGACCGGAGATATTGACATCATATGCCTTGAGCAACTGATAGCTGTCGCT
GTCAACTGTCACTGTAATACGCTGCTTCATAGCACACCTCTTTTTGACATACTTCGGGTATACATATCAG
TATATATTCTTATACCGCAAAAATCAGCGCGCAAATACGCATACTGTTATCTGGCTTTTAGTAAGCCTTA
TGTATTTTACCTTTCGTTATGTTAACCAATAAAAATTAAAATCTGACTTATAAAAACAAAGCGTAATTAC
CGCATTCCCGTTTCGTATGGATCCGGATCAATTCCGTGATAGGTGGGCTGCCCTTCCTGGTTGGCTTGGT
TTCATCAGCCATCCGCTTGCCCTCATCTGTTACGCCGGCGGTAGCCGGCCAGCCTCGCAGAGCAGGATTC
CCGTTGAGCACCGCCAGGTGCGAATAAGGGACAGTGAAGAAGGAACACCCGCTCGCGGGTGGGCCTACTT
CACCTATCCTGCCCGGCTGACGCCGTTGGATACACCAAGGAAAGTCTACACGAACCCTTTGGCAAAATCC
TGTATATCGTGCGAAAAAGGATGGATATACCGAAAAAATCGCTATAATGACCCCGAAGCAGGGTTATGCA
GCGGAAAACGGAATTGATCCGGATCCTCACACCGCATAAATTCCGACACCATCGAATGGCGCAAAACCTT
TCGCGGTATGGCATGATAGCGCCCGGAAGAGAGTCAATTCAGGGTGGTGAATGTGAAACCAGTAACGTTA
TACGATGTCGCAGAGTATGCCGGTGTCTCTTATCAGACCGTTTCCCGCGTGGTGAACCAGGCCAGCCACG
TTTCTGCGAAAACGCGGGAAAAAGTGGAAGCGGCGATGGCGGAGCTGAATTACATTCCCAACCGCGTGGC
ACAACAACTGGCGGGCAAACAGTCGTTGCTGATTGGCGTTGCCACCTCCAGTCTGGCCCTGCACGCGCCG
TCGCAAATTGTCGCGGCGATTAAATCTCGCGCCGATCAACTGGGTGCCAGCGTGGTGGTGTCGATGGTAG
AACGAAGCGGCGTCGAAGCCTGTAAAGCGGCGGTGCACAATCTTCTCGCGCAACGCGTCAGTGGGCTGAT
CATTAACTATCCGCTGGATGACCAGGATGCCATTGCTGTGGAAGCTGCCTGCACTAATGTTCCGGCGTTA
TTTCTTGATGTCTCTGACCAGACACCCATCAACAGTATTATTTTCTCCCATGAAGACGGTACGCGACTGG
GCGTGGAGCATCTGGTCGCATTGGGTCACCAGCAAATCGCGCTGTTAGCGGGCCCATTAAGTTCTGTCTC
GGCGCGTCTGCGTCTGGCTGGCTGGCATAAATATCTCACTCGCAATCAAATTCAGCCGATAGCGGAACGG
GAAGGCGACTGGAGTGCCATGTCCGGTTTTCAACAAACCATGCAAATGCTGAATGAGGGCATCGTTCCCA
CTGCGATGCTGGTTGCCAACGATCAGATGGCGCTGGGCGCAATGCGCGCCATTACCGAGTCCGGGCTGCG
CGTTGGTGCGGATATCTCGGTAGTGGGATACGACGATACCGAAGACAGCTCATGTTATATCCCGCCGTTA
ACCACCATCAAACAGGATTTTCGCCTGCTGGGGCAAACCAGCGTGGACCGCTTGCTGCAACTCTCTCAGG
GCCAGGCGGTGAAGGGCAATCAGCTGTTGCCCGTCTCACTGGTGAAAAGAAAAACCACCCTGGCGCCCAA
TACGCAAACCGCCTCTCCCCGCGCGTTGGCCGATTCATTAATGCAGCTGGCACGACAGGTTTCCCGACTG
GAAAGCGGGCAGTGATAACGGACCGCGGCCTTTCGTCTTCACCTCGAGAAATCATAAAAAATTTATTTGC
TTTGTGAGCGGATAACAATTATAATGTGTGAAATTGTGAGCGCTCACAATTTCACACAGAATTCATTAAA
GAGGAGAAACCTAGGAGGTTCAGCATCGAGACCGAAAGTGAAACGTGATTTCATGCGTCATTTTGAACAT
TTTGTAAATCTTATTTAATAATGTGTGCGGCAATTCACATTTAATTTATGAATGTTTTCTTAACATCGCG
GCAACTCAAGAAACGGCAGGTTCGGATCTTAGCTACTAGAGAAAGAGGAGAAATACTAGATGCGTAAAGG
CGAAGAGCTGTTCACTGGTGTCGTCCCTATTCTGGTGGAACTGGATGGTGATGTCAACGGTCATAAGTTT
TCCGTGCGTGGCGAGGGTGAAGGTGACGCAACTAATGGTAAACTGACGCTGAAGTTCATCTGTACTACTG
GTAAACTGCCGGTTCCTTGGCCGACTCTGGTAACGACGCTGACTTATGGTGTTCAGTGCTTTGCTCGTTA
TCCGGACCATATGAAGCAGCATGACTTCTTCAAGTCCGCCATGCCGGAAGGCTATGTGCAGGAACGCACG
ATTTCCTTTAAGGATGACGGCACGTACAAAACGCGTGCGGAAGTGAAATTTGAAGGCGATACCCTGGTAA
ACCGCATTGAGCTGAAAGGCATTGACTTTAAAGAGGACGGCAATATCCTGGGCCATAAGCTGGAATACAA
TTTTAACAGCCACAATGTTTACATCACCGCCGATAAACAAAAAAATGGCATTAAAGCGAATTTTAAAATT
CGCCACAACGTGGAGGATGGCAGCGTGCAGCTGGCTGATCACTACCAGCAAAACACTCCAATCGGTGATG
GTCCTGTTCTGCTGCCAGACAATCACTATCTGAGCACGCAAAGCGTTCTGTCTAAAGATCCGAACGAGAA
ACGCGATCATATGGTTCTGCTGGAGTTCGTAACCGCAGCGGGCATCACGCATGGTATGGATGAACTGTAC
AAATGACCAGGCATCAAATAAAACGAAAGGCTCAGTCGAAAGACTGGGCCTTTCGTTTTATCTGTTGTTT
GTCGGTGAACGCTCTCTACTAGAGTCACACTGGCTCACCTTCGGGTGGGCCTTTCTGCGTTTATAGGTCT
CGTAAGATAGCTGGCCGGCCTATGCGGCCGCTAAGGGTCGACCTGCAGCCAAGCTTAATTAGCTGAGCTT
GGACTCCTGTTGATAGATCCAGTAATGACCTCAGAACTCCATCTGGATTTGTTCAGAACGCTCGGTTGCC
GCCGGGCGTTTTTTATTGGTGAGAATCCAAGCTAGGGGAATTCATCGTGACTGACTGACGATCTGCCTCG
CGCGTTTCGGTGATGACGGTGAAAACCTCTGACACATGCAGCTCCCGGAGACGGTCACAGCTTGTCTGTA
AGCGGATGCCGGGAGCAGACAAGCCCGTCAGGGCGCGTCAGCGGGTGTTGGCGGGTGTCGGGGCGCAGCC
ATGACCCAGTCACGTAGCGATAGCGGAGTGTATAATTCTTGAAGACGAAAGGGCCTCGTGATACGCTCGC
ACGGGCCCATCTGGCAGTTCCCTACTCTCGCATGGGGAGTCCCCACACTACCATCGGGGGCCACAGGCGC
CCACGAACCCAGTTGACATAAGCCTGTTCGGTTCGTAAACTGTAATGCAAGTAGCGTATGCGCTCACGCA
ACTGGTCCAGAACCTTGACCGAACGCAGCGGTGGTAACGGCGCAGTGGCGGTTTTCATGGCTTGTTATGA
CTGTTTTTTTGTACAGTCTATGCCTCGGGCATCCAAGCAGCAAGCGCGTTACGCCGTGGGTCGATGTTTG
ATGTTATGGAGCAGCAACGATGTTACGCAGCAGGGCAGTCGCCCTAAAACAAAGTTAGGTGGCTCAAGTA
TGGGCATCATTCGCACATGTAGGCTCGGCCCTGACCAAGTCAAATCCATGCGGGCTGCTCTTGATCTTTT
CGGTCGTGAGTTCGGAGACGTAGCCACCTACTCCCAACATCAGCCGGACTCCGATTACCTCGGGAACTTG
CTCCGTAGTAAGACATTCATCGCGCTTGCTGCCTTCGACCAAGAAGCGGTTGTTGGCGCTCTCGCGGCTT
ACGTTCTGCCCAAGTTTGAGCAGCCGCGTAGTGAGATCTATATCTATGATCTCGCAGTCTCCGGAGAGCA
CCGGAGGCAGGGCATTGCCACCGCGCTCATCAATCTCCTCAAGCATGAGGCCAACGCGCTTGGTGCTTAT
GTGATCTACGTGCAAGCAGATTACGGTGACGATCCCGCAGTGGCTCTCTATACAAAGTTGGGCATACGGG
AAGAAGTGATGCACTTTGATATCGACCCAAGTACCGCCACCTAACAATTCGTTCAAGGCGGCCGCCACCT
CTGGTGACTTTATCCGTAAATAATTTAACCCACTCCACAAAAAGGCTCAACAGGTTGGTGGTTCTCACCA
CCAAAAGCACCACACCCCACGCAAAAACAAGTTTTTGCTGATTTTTCTTTATAAATAGAGTGTTATGAAA
AATTAGTTTCTCTTACTCTCTTTATGATATTTAAAAAAGCGGTGTCGGCGCGGCTACAACAACGCGCCGA
CACCGTTTTGTAGGGGTGGTACTGACTATTTTTATAAAAAACATTATTTTATATTAGGGGTGCTGCTAGT
GGCGCGGTGTGTTTTTTTATAGGATACCGCTAGGGGCGCTGCGCGGCCGCAAGAGGCTAATTCCCATGTC
AGCCGTTAAGTGTTCCTGTGTCACTCAAAATTGCTTTGAGAGGCTCTAAGGGCTTCTCAGTGCGTTACAT
CCCTGGCTTGTTGTCCACAACCGTTAAACCTTAAAAGCTTTAAAAGCCTTATATATTCTTTTTTTTCTTA
TAAAACTTAAAACCTTAGAGGCTATTTAAGTTGCTGATTTATATTAATTTTATTGTTCAAACATGAGAGC
TTAGTACGTGAAACATGAGAGCTTAGTACGTGAAACATGAGAGCTTAGTACGTTAGCCATGAGAGCTTAG
TACGTTAGCCATGAGGGTTTAGTTCGTTAAACATGAGAGCTTAGTACGTTAAACATGAGAGCTTAGTACG
TGAAACATGAGAGCTTAGTACGTACTATCAACAGGTTGAACTGCTGATCTTCAGATCCTCTACGCCGGAC
GCTTGGTTACCGTGAAGTTACCATCACGGAAAAAGGTTATGCTGCTTTTAAGACCCACTTTCACATTTAA
GTTGTTTTTCTAATCCGCATATGATCAATTCAAGGCCGAATAAGAAGGCTGGCTCTGCACCTTGGTGATC
AAATAATTCGATAGCTTGTCGTAATAATGGCGGCATACTATCAGTAGTAGGTGTTTCCCTTTCTTCTTTA
GCGACTTGATGCTCTTGATCTTCCAATACGCAACCTAAAGTAAAATGCCCCACAGCGCTGAGTGCATATA
ATGCATTCTCTAGTGAAAAACCTTGTTGGCATAAAAAGGCTAATTGATTTTCGAGAGTTTCATACTGTTT
TTCTGTAGGCCGTGTACCTAAATGTACTTTTGCTCCATCGCGATGACTTAGTAAAGCACATCTAAAACTT
TTAGCGTTATTACGTAAAAAATCTTGCCAGCTTTCCCCTTCTAAAGGGCAAAAGTGAGTATGGTGCCTAT
CTAACATCTCAATGGCTAAGGCGTCGAGCAAAGCCCGCTTATTTTTTACATGCCAATACAATGTAGGCTG
CTCTACACCTAGCTTCTGGGCGAGTTTACGGGTTGTTAAACCTTCGATTCCGACCTCATTAAGCAGCTCT
AATGCGCTGTTAATCACTTTACTTTTATCTAATCTAGACATCATTAATTCCTAATTTTTGTTGACACTCT
ATCATTGATAGAGTTATTTTACCACTCCCTATCAGTGATAGAGAAAAGTGAAATGAATAGTTCGACAAAG
ATCGCATTGGTAATTACGTTACTCGATGCCATGGGGATTGGCCTTATCATGCCAGTCTTGCCAACGTTAT
TACGTGAATTTATTGCTTCGGAAGATATCGCTAACCACTTTGGCGTATTGCTTGCACTTTATGCGTTAAT
GCAGGTTATCTTTGCTCCTTGGCTTGGAAAAATGTCTGACCGATTTGGTCGGCGCCCAGTGCTGTTGTTG
TCATTAATAGGCGCATCGCTGGATTACTTATTGCTGGCTTTTTCAAGTGCGCTTTGGATGCTGTATTTAG
GCCGTTTGCTTTCAGGGATCACAGGAGCTACTGGGGCTGTCGCGGCATCGGTCATTGCCGATACCACCTC
AGCTTCTCAACGCGTGAAGTGGTTCGGTTGGTTAGGGGCAAGTTTTGGGCTTGGTTTAATAGCGGGGCCT
ATTATTGGTGGTTTTGCAGGAGAGATTTCACCGCATAGTCCCTTTTTTATCGCTGCGTTGCTAAATATTG
TCACTTTCCTTGTGGTTATGTTTTGGTTCCGTGAAACCAAAAATACACGTGATAATACAGATACCGAAGT
AGGGGTTGAGACGCAATCGAATTCGGTATACATCACTTTATTTAAAACGATGCCCATTTTGTTGATTATT
TATTTTTCAGCGCAATTGATAGGCCAAATTCCCGCAACGGTGTGGGTGCTATTTACCGAAAATCGTTTTG
GATGGAATAGCATGATGGTTGGCTTTTCATTAGCGGGTCTTGGTCTTTTACACTCAGTATTCCAAGCCTT
TGTGGCAGGAAGAATAGCCACTAAATGGGGCGAAAAAACGGCAGTACTGCTCGGATTTATTGCAGATAGT
AGTGCATTTGCCTTTTTAGCGTTTATATCTGAAGGTTGGTTAGTTTTCCCTGTTTTAATTTTATTGGCTG
GTGGTGGGATCGCTTTACCTGCATTACAGGGAGTGATGTCTATCCAAACAAAGAGTCATCAGCAAGGTGC
TTTACAGGGATTATTGGTGAGCCTTACCAATGCAACCGGTGTTATTGGCCCATTACTGTTTGCTGTTATT
TATAATCATTCACTACCAATTTGGGATGGCTGGATTTGGATTATTGGTTTAGCGTTTTACTGTATTATTA
TCCTGCTATCGATGACCTTCATGTTAACCCCTCAAGCTCAGGGGAGTAAACAGGAGACAAGTGCTTAGTT
ATTTCGTCACCAAATGATGTTATTCCGCGAAATATTACGCCTGAATAAGTGATAATAAGCGGATGAATGG
CAGAAATTCGAATTCTCCTCTCACATGCGGCCTCCATCAGGCCGTGCCGCACCTGTAACCGGGCGACCGC
ATACGAATGCAGGTGCGGCCCCGAAGCCGCAGCGCGTGGAGGAGAAACGACGAAACGTGACCGGGTGAGG
AGGCCGTCGACAGCGACACACTTGCATCGGATGCAGCCCGGTTAACGTGCCGGCACGGCCTGGGTAACCA
GGTATTTTGTCCACATAACCGTGCGCAAAATGTTGTGGATAAGCAGGACACAGCAGCAATCCACAGCAGG
CATACAACCGCACACCGAGGTTACTCCGTTCTACAGGTTACGACGACATGTC
